Addgene plasmid #206341: AAV-RedO-Txnip(C247S)
Purpose: AAV plasmid expressing mutant TXNIP in photoreceptors
Depositing lab: Connie Cepko. Depositing organization: Harvard Medical School. Publication: AAV-Txnip prolongs cone survival and vision in mouse models of retinitis pigmentosa. Xue Y, Wang SK, Rana P, West ER, Hong CM, Feng H, Wu DM, Cepko CL. Elife. 2021 Apr 13;10. pii: 66240. doi: 10.7554/eLife.66240. PubMed 33847261.
Backbone
  Vector backbone: pAAV-RedO-WPRE-bGH
  Vector type: AAV
Growth in bacteria
  Bacterial resistance: Ampicillin, 100 μg/mL
  Growth temperature: 37°C
  Growth strain: NEB Stable
  Copy number: Unknown
Gene/Insert
  Gene/Insert name: Txnip (alt names: VDUP1; ARRDC6)
  Species: M. musculus (mouse)
  Insert size (bp): 1194
  Mutation: C247S
  GenBank ID: NM_001009935.2
  Entrez Gene: Txnip (a.k.a. 1200008J08Rik, Hyplip1, THIF, Tbp-2, VDUP1)
  Promoter: human red opsin
  Cloning method: Gibson Cloning
  Sequencing primers: 5′ acagggctttccatagcggtaccATGGTGATGTTCAAGAAGAT; 3′ ccagaggttgattggatccaCTACTGCACGTTGTTGTTGT
Terms and licenses: Academic/Nonprofit Terms; Industry Terms: Not Available to Industry
How to cite: AAV-RedO-Txnip(C247S) was a gift from Connie Cepko (Addgene plasmid # 206341 ; http://n2t.net/addgene:206341 ; RRID:Addgene_206341)
