[The description below was written by a language model from this plasmid's Addgene catalogue record and pLannotate feature annotations shown in this document.]
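Description:
AAV-RedO-Txnip(C247S) is an adeno-associated virus transfer plasmid of about 7.3 kb, built on the pAAV-RedO-WPRE-bGH backbone, for expressing a mutant form of mouse thioredoxin-interacting protein (Txnip, also called VDUP1 or ARRDC6) in photoreceptors. In bacteria it is maintained through a high-copy ColE1/pUC-type origin and selected with ampicillin via the β-lactamase gene. The backbone also carries an f1 phage origin and leftover lac elements (lacI and lacZα fragments, CAP site, lac promoter and operator) that lie outside the viral cassette and play no role in the payload. The recommended recombination-deficient growth strain is consistent with the need to keep the repeat-rich ITRs intact.

The expression cassette lies between two AAV2 inverted terminal repeats, which are the cis elements required for replication and packaging of the intervening DNA into AAV particles when rep, cap and helper functions are supplied in trans. According to the catalogue entry, transcription is driven by the human red opsin promoter. The automated annotation does not label this element, but an unannotated stretch of roughly 2 kb between the left ITR and the coding sequence is where it would be expected to sit. The roughly 1.2 kb Txnip open reading frame carries the C247S substitution and was inserted by Gibson assembly. It is followed by a WPRE, which enhances transcript stability and expression, and a bovine growth hormone polyadenylation signal. No epitope tag or reporter is recorded. The associated study concerns AAV-delivered Txnip in prolonging cone survival and vision in mouse models of retinitis pigmentosa, so this construct is suited to producing vector for testing the mutant allele in that setting.
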