Features (pLannotate 1.2.2; 14 found; start..end, strand, type, name):
      2..94      +  CDS            lacI (fragment): lac repressor; lacI; The lac repressor binds to the lac operator to inhibit transcription in E. coli. This inhibition can be relieved by adding lactose or isopropyl-β-D-thiogalactopyranoside (IPTG).
    107..128     +  protein_bind   CAP binding site: CAP binding activates transcription in the presence of cAMP. E. coli catabolite activator protein
    143..173     +  promoter       lac promoter: promoter for the E. coli lac operon
    181..197     +  protein_bind   lac operator: The lac repressor binds to the lac operator to inhibit transcription in E. coli. This inhibition can be relieved by adding lactose or isopropyl-β-D-thiogalactopyranoside (IPTG). lac repressor encoded by lacI
    258..388     -  repeat_region  AAV2 ITR (fragment): inverted terminal repeat of adeno-associated virus serotype 2 inverted
   2532..3722    +  CDS            Txnip: TXNIP_MOUSE - Also known as Vdup1. Experimental evidence at protein level: Swiss-Prot protein existence level 1. May act as an oxidative stress mediator by inhibiting thioredoxin activity or by limiting its bioavailability. Interacts with COPS5 and restores COPS5-induced suppression of CDKN1B stability, blocking the COPS5-mediated translocation of CDKN1B from the nucleus to the cytoplasm. Inhibits the proteasomal degradation of DDIT4, and thereby contributes to the inhibition of the mammalian target of rapamycin complex 1 (mTORC1) (By similarity). Functions as a transcriptional repressor, poss
   3733..4274    +  misc_feature   WPRE (fragment): woodchuck hepatitis virus posttranscriptional regulatory element
   4288..4495    +  polyA_signal   bGH poly(A) signal: bovine growth hormone polyadenylation signal
   4583..4713    +  repeat_region  AAV2 ITR (fragment): inverted terminal repeat of adeno-associated virus serotype 2 inverted
   4727..4884    +  CDS            lacZα (fragment): LacZα fragment of β-galactosidase; lacZ fragment
   4889..5317    +  rep_origin     f1 ori (sequence partly withheld): f1 bacteriophage origin of replication; arrow indicates direction of (+) strand synthesis
   5370..5474    +  promoter       AmpR promoter: bla
   5475..6335    +  CDS            AmpR: β-lactamase; bla; confers resistance to ampicillin, carbenicillin, and related antibiotics
   6506..7094    +  rep_origin     ori: high-copy-number ColE1/pMB1/pBR322/pUC origin of replication
>Addgene plasmid #206341 | AAV-RedO-Txnip(C247S) | addgene full sequence | sequence record 405786 | Addgene NGS Result
AGCGCCCAATACGCAAACCGCCTCTCCCCGCGCGTTGGCCGATTCATTAATGCAGCTGGCACGACAGGTT
TCCCGACTGGAAAGCGGGCAGTGAGCGCAACGCAATTAATGTGAGTTAGCTCACTCATTAGGCACCCCAG
GCTTTACACTTTATGCTTCCGGCTCGTATGTTGTGTGGAATTGTGAGCGGATAACAATTTCACACAGGAA
ACAGCTATGACCATGATTACGCCAGATTTAATTAAGGCCTTAATTAGGCTGCGCGCTCGCTCGCTCACTG
AGGCCGCCCGGGCAAAGCCCGGGCGTCGGGCGACCTTTGGTCGCCCGGCCTCAGTGAGCGAGCGAGCGCG
CAGAGAGGGAGTGGCCAACTCCATCACTAGGGGTTCCTTGTAGTTAATGATTAACCCGCCATGCTACTTA
TCTACGTAGCCATGCTCTAGGAAGATCGGAATTCGCCCTTAAGCTAGCCTACAGCAGCCAGGGTGAGATT
ATGAGGCTGAGCTGAGAATATCAAGACTGTACCGAGTAGGGGGCCTTGGCAAGTGTGGAGAGCCCGGCAG
CTGGGGCAGAGGGCGGAGTACGGTGTGCGTTTACGGACCTCTTCAAACGAGGTAGGAAGGTCAGAAGTCA
AAAAGGGAACAAATGATGTTTAACCACACAAAAATGAAAATCCAATGGTTGGATATCCATTCCAAATACA
CAAAGGCAACGGATAAGTGATCCGGGCCAGGCACAGAAGGCCATGCACCCGTAGGATTGCACTCAGAGCT
CCCAAATGCATAGGAATAGAAGGGTGGGTGCAGGAGGCTGAGGGGTGGGGAAAGGGCATGGGTGTTTCAT
GAGGACAGAGCTTCCGTTTCATGCAATGAAAAGAGTTTGGAGACGGATGGTGGTGACTGGACTATACACT
TACACACGGTAGCGATGGTACACTTTGTATTATGTATATTTTACCACGATCTTTTTAAAGTGTCAAAGGC
AAATGGCCAAATGGTTCCTTGTCCTATAGCTGTAGCAGCCATCGGCTGTTAGTGACAAAGCCCCTGAGTC
AAGATGACAGCAGCCCCCATAACTCCTAATCGGCTCTCCCGCGTGGAGTCATTTAGGAGTAGTCGCATTA
GAGACAAGTCCAACATCTAATCTTCCACCCTGGCCAGGGCCCCAGCTGGCAGCGAGGGTGGGAGACTCCG
GGCAGAGCAGAGGGCGCTGACATTGGGGCCCGGCCTGGCTTGGGTCCCTCTGGCCTTTCCCCAGGGGCCC
TCTTTCCTTGGGGCTTTCTTGGGCCGCCACTGCTCCCGCTCCTCTCCCCCCATCCCACCCCCTCACCCCC
TCGTTCTTCATATCCTTCTCTAGTGCTCCCTCCACTTTCATCCACCCTTCTGCAAGAGTGTGGGACCACA
AATGAGTTTTCACCTGGCCTGGGGACACACGTGCCCCCACAGGTGCTGAGTGACTTTCTAGGACAGTAAT
CTGCTTTAGGCTAAAATGGGACTTGATCTTCTGTTAGCCCTAATCATCAATTAGCAGAGCCGGTGAAGGT
GCAGAACCTACCGCCTTTCCAGGCCTCCTCCCACCTCTGCCACCTCCACTCTCCTTCCTGGGATGTGGGG
GCTGGCACACGTGTGGCCCAGGGCATTGGTGGGATTGCACTGAGCTGGGTCATTAGCGTAATCCTGGACA
AGGGCAGACAGGGCGAGCGGAGGGCCAGCTCCGGGGCTCAGGCAAGGCTGGGGGCTTCCCCCAGACACCC
CACTCCTCCTCTGCTGGACCCCCACTTCATAGGGCACTTCGTGTTCTCAAAGGGCTTCCAAATAGCATGG
TGGCCTTGGATGCCCAGGGAAGCCTCAGAGTTGCTTATCTCCCTCTAGACAGAAGGGGAATCTCGGTCAA
GAGGGAGAGGTCGCCCTGTTCAAGGCCACCCAGCCAGCTCATGGCGGTAATGGGACAAGGCTGGCCAGCC
ATCCCACCCTCAGAAGGGACCCGGTGGGGCAGGTGATCTCAGAGGAGGCTCACTTCTGGGTCTCACATTC
TTGGATCCGGTTCCAGGCCTCGGCCCTAAATAGTCTCCCTGGGCTTTCAAGAGAACCACATGAGAAAGGA
GGATTCGGGCTCTGAGCAGTTTCACCACCCACCCCCCAGTCTGCAAATCCTGACCCGTGGGTCCACCTGC
CCCAAAGGCGGACGCAGGACAGTAGAAGGGAACAGAGAACACATAAACACAGAGAGGGCCACAGCGGCTC
CCACAGTCACCGCCACCTTCCTGGCGGGGATGGGTGGGGCGTCTGAGTTTGGTTCCCAGCAAATCCCTCT
GAGCCGCCCTTGCGGGCTCGCCTCAGGAGCAGGGGAGCAAGAGGTGGGAGGAGGAGGTCTAAGTCCCAGG
CCCAATTAAGAGATCAGGTAGTGTAGGGTTTGGGAGCTTTTAAGGTGAAGAGGCCCGGGCTGATCCCACA
GGCCAGTATAAAGCGCCGTGACCCTCAGGTGATGCGCCAGGGCCGGCTGCCGTCGGGGACAGGGCTTTCC
ATAGCGGTACCATGGTGATGTTCAAGAAGATCAAGTCTTTTGAGGTGGTCTTCAACGACCCCGAGAAAGT
GTACGGCAGCGGGGAGAAGGTGGCCGGACGGGTAATTGTGGAAGTGTGTGAAGTTACCCGAGTCAAAGCT
GTCAGGATCCTGGCTTGCGGCGTGGCCAAGGTCCTGTGGATGCAAGGGTCTCAGCAGTGCAAACAGACTT
TGGACTACTTGCGCTATGAAGACACACTTCTCCTAGAAGAGCAGCCTACAGCAGGTGAGAACGAGATGGT
GATCATGAGGCCTGGAAACAAATATGAGTACAAGTTCGGCTTCGAGCTTCCTCAAGGGCCCCTGGGAACA
TCCTTTAAAGGAAAATATGGTTGCGTAGACTACTGGGTGAAGGCTTTTCTCGATCGCCCCAGCCAGCCAA
CTCAAGAGGCAAAGAAAAACTTCGAAGTGATGGATCTAGTGGATGTCAATACCCCTGACTTAATGGCACC
AGTGTCTGCCAAAAAGGAGAAGAAAGTTTCCTGCATGTTCATTCCTGATGGACGTGTGTCAGTCTCTGCT
CGAATTGACCGAAAAGGATTCTGTGAAGGTGATGACATCTCCATCCATGCTGACTTTGAGAACACGTGTT
CCCGAATCGTGGTCCCCAAAGCGGCTATTGTGGCCCGACACACTTACCTTGCCAATGGCCAGACCAAAGT
GTTCACTCAGAAGCTGTCCTCGGTCAGAGGCAATCACATTATCTCAGGGACTAGCGCATCGTGGCGTGGC
AAGAGCCTCAGAGTGCAGAAGATCAGACCATCCATCCTGGGCTGCAACATCCTCAAAGTCGAATACTCCT
TGCTGATCTACGTCAGTGTCCCTGGCTCCAAGAAAGTCATCCTTGATCTGCCCCTAGTGATTGGCAGCAG
GTCTGGTCTGAGCAGCCGGACATCCAGCATGGCCAGCCGGACGAGCTCTGAGATGAGCTGGATAGACCTA
AACATCCCAGATACCCCAGAAGCTCCTCCTTGCTATATGGACATCATTCCTGAAGATCACAGACTAGAGA
GCCCCACCACCCCTCTGCTGGACGATGTGGACGACTCTCAAGACAGCCCTATCTTTATGTACGCCCCTGA
GTTCCAGTTCATGCCCCCACCCACTTACACTGAGGTGGATCCGTGCGTCCTTAACAACAACAACAACAAC
AACAACGTGCAGTAGTGGATCCAATCAACCTCTGGATTACAAAATTTGTGAAAGATTGACTGGTATTCTT
AACTATGTTGCTCCTTTTACGCTATGTGGATACGCTGCTTTAATGCCTTTGTATCATGCTATTGCTTCCC
GTATGGCTTTCATTTTCTCCTCCTTGTATAAATCCTGGTTGCTGTCTCTTTATGAGGAGTTGTGGCCCGT
TGTCAGGCAACGTGGCGTGGTGTGCACTGTGTTTGCTGACGCAACCCCCACTGGTTGGGGCATTGCCACC
ACCTGTCAGCTCCTTTCCGGGACTTTCGCTTTCCCCCTCCCTATTGCCACGGCGGAACTCATCGCCGCCT
GCCTTGCCCGCTGCTGGACAGGGGCTCGGCTGTTGGGCACTGACAATTCCGTGGTGTTGTCGGGGAAATC
ATCGTCCTTTCCTTGGCTGCTCGCCTGTGTTGCCACCTGGATTCTGCGCGGGACGTCCTTCTGCTACGTC
CCTTCGGCCCTCAATCCAGCGGACCTTCCTTCCCGCGGCCTGCTGCCGGCTCTGCGGCCTCTTCCGCGTC
TTCGAGATCTGCCTCGACTGTGCCTTCTAGTTGCCAGCCATCTGTTGTTTGCCCCTCCCCCGTGCCTTCC
TTGACCCTGGAAGGTGCCACTCCCACTGTCCTTTCCTAATAAAATGAGGAAATTGCATCGCATTGTCTGA
GTAGGTGTCATTCTATTCTGGGGGGTGGGGTGGGGCAGGACAGCAAGGGGGAGGATTGGGAAGACAATAG
CAGGCATGCTGGGGACTCGAGTTAAGGGCGAATTCCCGATAAGGATCTTCCTAGAGCATGGCTACGTAGA
TAAGTAGCATGGCGGGTTAATCATTAACTACAAGGAACCCCTAGTGATGGAGTTGGCCACTCCCTCTCTG
CGCGCTCGCTCGCTCACTGAGGCCGGGCGACCAAAGGTCGCCCGACGCCCGGGCTTTGCCCGGGCGGCCT
CAGTGAGCGAGCGAGCGCGCAGCCTTAATTAACCTAATTCACTGGCCGTCGTTTTACAACGTCGTGACTG
GGAAAACCCTGGCGTTACCCAACTTAATCGCCTTGCAGCACATCCCCCTTTCGCCAGCTGGCGTAATAGC
GAAGAGGCCCGCACCGATCGCCCTTCCCAACAGTTGCGCAGCCTGAATGGCGAATGGG
[124 nt withheld, positions 4889-5012]
C
[91 nt withheld, positions 5014-5104]
A
[49 nt withheld, positions 5106-5154]
CCTTTGACGTTGGAGTCCACGTTCTTT
[37 nt withheld, positions 5182-5218]
ACCCTATCTCGGTCTATTCTTTTGATTTATAAGGGATTTTGCCGATTTCGGCCTATTGGTTAAAAAATGA
GCTGATTTAACAAAAATTTAACGCGAATTTTAACAAAATATTAACGCTTACAATTTAGGTGGCACTTTTC
GGGGAAATGTGCGCGGAACCCCTATTTGTTTATTTTTCTAAATACATTCAAATATGTATCCGCTCATGAG
ACAATAACCCTGATAAATGCTTCAATAATATTGAAAAAGGAAGAGTATGAGTATTCAACATTTCCGTGTC
GCCCTTATTCCCTTTTTTGCGGCATTTTGCCTTCCTGTTTTTGCTCACCCAGAAACGCTGGTGAAAGTAA
AAGATGCTGAAGATCAGTTGGGTGCACGAGTGGGTTACATCGAACTGGATCTCAACAGCGGTAAGATCCT
TGAGAGTTTTCGCCCCGAAGAACGTTTTCCAATGATGAGCACTTTTAAAGTTCTGCTATGTGGCGCGGTA
TTATCCCGTATTGACGCCGGGCAAGAGCAACTCGGTCGCCGCATACACTATTCTCAGAATGACTTGGTTG
AGTACTCACCAGTCACAGAAAAGCATCTTACGGATGGCATGACAGTAAGAGAATTATGCAGTGCTGCCAT
AACCATGAGTGATAACACTGCGGCCAACTTACTTCTGACAACGATCGGAGGACCGAAGGAGCTAACCGCT
TTTTTGCACAACATGGGGGATCATGTAACTCGCCTTGATCGTTGGGAACCGGAGCTGAATGAAGCCATAC
CAAACGACGAGCGTGACACCACGATGCCTGTAGCAATGGCAACAACGTTGCGCAAACTATTAACTGGCGA
ACTACTTACTCTAGCTTCCCGGCAACAATTAATAGACTGGATGGAGGCGGATAAAGTTGCAGGACCACTT
CTGCGCTCGGCCCTTCCGGCTGGCTGGTTTATTGCTGATAAATCTGGAGCCGGTGAGCGTGGGTCTCGCG
GTATCATTGCAGCACTGGGGCCAGATGGTAAGCCCTCCCGTATCGTAGTTATCTACACGACGGGGAGTCA
GGCAACTATGGATGAACGAAATAGACAGATCGCTGAGATAGGTGCCTCACTGATTAAGCATTGGTAACTG
TCAGACCAAGTTTACTCATATATACTTTAGATTGATTTAAAACTTCATTTTTAATTTAAAAGGATCTAGG
TGAAGATCCTTTTTGATAATCTCATGACCAAAATCCCTTAACGTGAGTTTTCGTTCCACTGAGCGTCAGA
CCCCGTAGAAAAGATCAAAGGATCTTCTTGAGATCCTTTTTTTCTGCGCGTAATCTGCTGCTTGCAAACA
AAAAAACCACCGCTACCAGCGGTGGTTTGTTTGCCGGATCAAGAGCTACCAACTCTTTTTCCGAAGGTAA
CTGGCTTCAGCAGAGCGCAGATACCAAATACTGTTCTTCTAGTGTAGCCGTAGTTAGGCCACCACTTCAA
GAACTCTGTAGCACCGCCTACATACCTCGCTCTGCTAATCCTGTTACCAGTGGCTGCTGCCAGTGGCGAT
AAGTCGTGTCTTACCGGGTTGGACTCAAGACGATAGTTACCGGATAAGGCGCAGCGGTCGGGCTGAACGG
GGGGTTCGTGCACACAGCCCAGCTTGGAGCGAACGACCTACACCGAACTGAGATACCTACAGCGTGAGCT
ATGAGAAAGCGCCACGCTTCCCGAAGGGAGAAAGGCGGACAGGTATCCGGTAAGCGGCAGGGTCGGAACA
GGAGAGCGCACGAGGGAGCTTCCAGGGGGAAACGCCTGGTATCTTTATAGTCCTGTCGGGTTTCGCCACC
TCTGACTTGAGCGTCGATTTTTGTGATGCTCGTCAGGGGGGCGGAGCCTATGGAAAAACGCCAGCAACGC
GGCCTTTTTACGGTTCCTGGCCTTTTGCTGGCCTTTTGCTCACATGTTCTTTCCTGCGTTATCCCCTGAT
TCTGTGGATAACCGTATTACCGCCTTTGAGTGAGCTGATACCGCTCGCCGCAGCCGAACGACCGAGCGCA
GCGAGTCAGTGAGCGAGGAAGCGGAAG
